>Addgene plasmid #228292 | pMT952 | addgene full sequence | sequence record 457099 | Addgene NGS Result
GACGAAAGGGCCTCGTGATACGCCTATTTTTATAGGTTAATGTCATGATAATAATGGTTTCTTAGACGTC
AGGTGGCACTTTTCGGGGAAATGTGCGCGGAACCCCTATTTGTTTATTTTTCTAAATACATTCAAATATG
TATCCGCTCATGAGACAATAACCCTGATAAATGCTTCAATAATATTGAAAAAGGAAGAGTATGAGTATTC
AACATTTCCGTGTCGCCCTTATTCCCTTTTTTGCGGCATTTTGCCTTCCTGTTTTTGCTCACCCAGAAAC
GCTGGTGAAAGTAAAAGATGCTGAAGATCAGTTGGGTGCACGAGTGGGTTACATCGAACTGGATCTCAAC
AGCGGTAAGATCCTTGAGAGTTTTCGCCCCGAAGAACGTTTTCCAATGATGAGCACTTTTAAAGTTCTGC
TATGTGGCGCGGTATTATCCCGTATTGACGCCGGGCAAGAGCAACTCGGTCGCCGCATACACTATTCTCA
GAATGACTTGGTTGAGTACTCACCAGTCACAGAAAAGCATCTTACGGATGGCATGACAGTAAGAGAATTA
TGCAGTGCTGCCATAACCATGAGTGATAACACTGCGGCCAACTTACTTCTGACAACGATCGGAGGACCGA
AGGAGCTAACCGCTTTTTTGCACAACATGGGGGATCATGTAACTCGCCTTGATCGTTGGGAACCGGAGCT
GAATGAAGCCATACCAAACGACGAGCGTGACACCACGATGCCTGTAGCAATGGCAACAACGTTGCGCAAA
CTATTAACTGGCGAACTACTTACTCTAGCTTCCCGGCAACAATTAATAGACTGGATGGAGGCGGATAAAG
TTGCAGGACCACTTCTGCGCTCGGCCCTTCCGGCTGGCTGGTTTATTGCTGATAAATCTGGAGCCGGTGA
GCGTGGGTCTCGCGGTATCATTGCAGCACTGGGGCCAGATGGTAAGCCCTCCCGTATCGTAGTTATCTAC
ACGACGGGGAGTCAGGCAACTATGGATGAACGAAATAGACAGATCGCTGAGATAGGTGCCTCACTGATTA
AGCATTGGTAACTGTCAGACCAAGTTTACTCATATATACTTTAGATTGATTTAAAACTTCATTTTTAATT
TAAAAGGATCTAGGTGAAGATCCTTTTTGATAATCTCATGACCAAAATCCCTTAACGTGAGTTTTCGTTC
CACTGAGCGTCAGACCCCGTAGAAAAGATCAAAGGATCTTCTTGAGATCCTTTTTTTCTGCGCGTAATCT
GCTGCTTGCAAACAAAAAAACCACCGCTACCAGCGGTGGTTTGTTTGCCGGATCAAGAGCTACCAACTCT
TTTTCCGAAGGTAACTGGCTTCAGCAGAGCGCAGATACCAAATACTGTTCTTCTAGTGTAGCCGTAGTTA
GGCCACCACTTCAAGAACTCTGTAGCACCGCCTACATACCTCGCTCTGCTAATCCTGTTACCAGTGGCTG
CTGCCAGTGGCGATAAGTCGTGTCTTACCGGGTTGGACTCAAGACGATAGTTACCGGATAAGGCGCAGCG
GTCGGGCTGAACGGGGGGTTCGTGCACACAGCCCAGCTTGGAGCGAACGACCTACACCGAACTGAGATAC
CTACAGCGTGAGCTATGAGAAAGCGCCACGCTTCCCGAAGGGAGAAAGGCGGACAGGTATCCGGTAAGCG
GCAGGGTCGGAACAGGAGAGCGCACGAGGGAGCTTCCAGGGGGAAACGCCTGGTATCTTTATAGTCCTGT
CGGGTTTCGCCACCTCTGACTTGAGCGTCGATTTTTGTGATGCTCGTCAGGGGGGCGGAGCCTATGGAAA
AACGCCAGCAACGCGGCCTTTTTACGGTTCCTGGCCTTTTGCTGGCCTTTTGCTCACATGTTCTTTCCTG
CGTTATCCCCTGATTCTGTGGATAACCGTATTACCGCCTTTGAGTGAGCTGATACCGCTCGCCGCAGCCG
AACGACCGAGCGCAGCGAGTCAGTGAGCGAGGAAGCGGAAGAGCGCCCAATACGCAAACCGCCTCTCCCC
GCGCGTTGGCCGATTCATTAATGCAGCTGGCACGACAGGTTTCCCGACTGGAAAGCGGGCAGTGAGCGCA
ACGCAATTAATGTGAGTTAGCTCACTCATTAGGCACCCCAGGCTTTACACTTTATGCTTCCGGCTCGTAT
GTTGTGTGGAATTGTGAGCGGATAACAATTTCACACAGGAAACAGCTATGACCATGATTACGCCGCTAGC
CATGGTTGTGCGACAGATTCACTGTGAAAGACTGTTCATTATACCCACGTTTCACTGGGAGATGTAAGCC
TTAGGTGTTTTACCCTGATTAGATAATACAATAACCAACAGAAATACGAGAATCTAAACTAATTTCGATG
ATTCATTTTTCTTTTTACCGCGCTGCCTCTTTTGGCAATTCTTTCACCTATATTCTACCTTCTCTTTCCT
TTTGTTCTAAACTTATTACCAGCTATCTATGTCGAATCAAGAAGAAGGACTTAAACTGTGGGGTGGCAGG
TTTACTGGGGCTACTGACCCCTTGATGGATTTGTATAACGCTTCCTTACCTTACGACAAGAAAATGTACA
AGGTGGATTTAGAAGGAACAAAAGTTTACACTGAGGGCCTGGAGAAAATTAATTTGCTAACTAAAGACGA
ACTAAGTGAGATTCATCGTGGTCTCAAATTGATTGAAGCAGAGTGGGCAGAAGGGAAGTTTGTTGAGAAG
CCAGGGGATGAGGATATTCACACTGCTAATGAACGTCGCTTGGGTGAGTTGATTGGTCGTGGAATCTCTG
GTAAGGTTCATACCGGAAGGTCTAGAAATGATCAAGTTGCCACTGATATGCGGTTGTATGTCAGAGACAA
TCTAACTCAGTTGGCTGACTATCTGAAGCAGTTCATTCAAGTAATCATCAAGAGAGCTGAACAGGAAATA
GACGTCTTGATGCCCGGTTATACTCACTTGCAAAGAGCTCAACCAATCAGATGGTCTCACTGGTTGAGCA
TGTATGCTACCTATTTCACTGAAGATTATGAGAGACTGAATCAAATCGTTAAAAGGTTGAACAAATCCCC
ATTGGGAGCTGGAGCTTTGGCTGGTCATCCTTATGGAATTGATCGTGAATACATTGCTGAGAGATTAGGG
TTTGATTCTGTTATTGGTAATTCTTTGGCCGCTGTTTCAGACAGAGATTTTGTAGTCGAAACCATGTTCT
GGTCTTCGTTGTTTATGAATCATATTTCTCGATTCTCAGAAGATTTGATCATTTACTCCACTGGAGAGTT
TGGATTTATCAAGTTGGCAGATGCTTATTCTACTGGATCTTCTCTGATGCCTCAAAAAAAAAACCCAGAC
TCTTTGGAGTTATTGAGGGGTAAATCTGGTAGATGTTTTGGGGCCTTGGCTGGTTTCCTCATGTCTATTA
AGTCCATTCCGTCAACCTATAACAAAGATATGCAAGAGGATAAGGAGCCTTTATTTGATACTCTAATCAC
TGTAGAGCACTCGATTTTGATAGCATCCGGTGTAGTTTCTACCTTGAACATTGATGCCGAACGAATGAAG
AATGCTCTAACTATGGATATGCTGGCTACAGATCTTGCCGACTATTTAGTTAGAAGGGGAGTTCCATTCA
GAGAAACTCACCACATTTCTGGTGAATGTGTCAGACAAGCCGAGGAGTTGAACCTTTCTGGTATTGATCA
GTTGTCCCTCGAACAATTGAAATCCATTGACTCCCGTTTTGAGGCTGATGTGGCTTCAACGTTTGACTTT
GAAGCCAGTGTTGAAAAAAGAACTGCCACCGGAGGAACTTCTAAGACTGCTGTTTTAAAGCAATTGGATG
CACTGAATGAAAAGCTAGAGTCTTGACTGCAGGTCGACTCTAGAGGATCCATGATACGAAACGTACCGTA
TCGTTAAGGTGAATGATACGAAACGTACCGTATCGTTAAGGTCAATGATACGAAACGTACCGTATCGTTA
AGGTCAATGATACGAAACGTACCGTATCGTTAAGGTGTATGATACGAAACGTACCGTATCGTTAAGGTAG
ATGATACGAAACGTACCGTATCGTTAAGGTGGCGTTGTGATCCGGATGATAATGCGCAAAATTTAACTGT
TCTAACCCCTACTTGACAGCAATATATAAACAGAAGGAAGCTGCCCTGTCTTAAACCTTTTTTTTTATCA
TCATTATTAGCTTACTTTCATAATTGCGACTGGTTCCAATTGACAAGCTTTTGATTTTAACGACTTTTAA
CGACAACTTGAGAAGATCAAAAAACAACTAATTATTCGAAACGACTAGTATGGTTTCTAAGGGTGAAGAG
TTGTTCACTGGTGTTGTTCCAATCTTGGTTGAGTTGGACGGTGACGTTAACGGACACAAGTTCTCTGTTT
CTGGTGAAGGTGAGGGTGACGCTACTTACGGAAAGTTGACTTTGAAGTTCATCTGTACTACTGGTAAGTT
GCCAGTTCCATGGCCAACTTTGGTTACTACTTTGACTTACGGTGTTCAGTGTTTCTCCAGATACCCAGAC
CACATGAAGCAGCACGATTTCTTCAAGTCTGCTATGCCAGAGGGTTACGTTCAAGAGAGAACTATCTTCT
TCAAGGACGACGGTAACTACAAGACTAGAGCTGAGGTTAAGTTCGAGGGTGACACATTGGTTAACAGAAT
CGAGTTGAAGGGTATCGACTTCAAAGAGGACGGAAACATCTTGGGTCACAAGTTGGAGTACAACTACAAC
TCCCACAACGTTTACATCATGGCTGACAAGCAGAAGAACGGTATCAAGGTTAACTTCAAGATCAGACACA
ACATCGAGGACGGTTCCGTTCAATTGGCTGACCACTACCAACAGAACACTCCAATTGGTGACGGTCCAGT
TTTGTTGCCAGACAACCACTACTTGTCCACTCAATCCGCTTTGTCCAAGGACCCAAACGAGAAGAGAGAT
CACATGGTTTTGTTGGAGTTCGTTACTGCTGCTGGTATCACTTTGGGTATGGACGAGTTGTACAAGTAAC
TCGAGCCTTAGACATGACTGTTCCTCAGTTCAAGTTGGGCACTTACGAGAAGACCGGTCTTGCTAGATTC
TAATCAAGAGGATGTCAGAATGCCATTTGCCTGAGAGATGCAGGCTTCATTTTTGATACTTTTTTATTTG
TAACCTATATAGTATAGGATTTTTTTTGTCATTTTGTTTCTTCTCGTACGAGCTTGCTCCTGATCAGCCT
ATCTCGCAGCTGATGAATATCTTGTGGTAGGGGTTTGGGAAAATCATTCGAGTTTGATGTTTTTCTTGGT
ATTTCCCACTCCTCTTCAGAGTACAGAAGATTAAGTGAGACGTTCGTTTGTGCAAGCTTAGATCCCCGGG
TACCGAGCTCGAATTCGCCGTACCACTTCAAAACACCCAAGCACAGCATACTAAATTTCCCCTCTTTCTT
CCTCTAGGGTGTCGTTAATTACCCGTACTAAAGGTTTGGAAAAGAAAAAAGAGACCGCCTCGTTTCTTTT
TCTTCGTCGAAAAAGGCAATAAAAATTTTTATCACGTTTCTTTTTCTTGAAAATTTTTTTTTTTGATTTT
TTTCTCTTTCGATGACCTCCCATTGATATTTAAGTTAATAAACGGTCTTCAATTTCTCAAGTTTCAGTTT
CATTTTTCTTGTTCTATTACAACTTTTTTTACTTCTTGCTCATTAGAAAGAAAGCATAGCAATCTAATCT
AAGTTTTAATTACAAAATGAAGAAGCCAGAGTTGACTGCTACTTCCGTTGAGAAGTTCTTGATCGAGAAG
TTCGACTCCGTTTCCGACTTGATGCAATTGTCTGAAGGTGAAGAGTCCAGAGCTTTCTCCTTTGACGTTG
GTGGTAGAGGTTACGTTTTGAGAGTTAATTCCTGTGCTGACGGTTTCTACAAGGACAGATACGTTTACAG
ACACTTCGCTTCCGCTGCTTTGCCAATTCCAGAGGTTTTGGACATTGGTGAGTTCTCCGAGTCCTTGACT
TACTGTATCTCCAGAAGAGCTCAGGGAGTTACATTGCAAGACTTGCCAGAAACTGAGTTGCCAGCTGTTT
TGCAACCAGTTGCTGAAGCTATGGACGCTATTGCTGCTGCTGACTTGTCTCAAACTTCTGGTTTTGGTCC
ATTCGGTCCACAGGGTATTGGTCAGTACACTACTTGGAGAGACTTCATCTGTGCTATCGCTGACCCACAT
GTTTACCACTGGCAAACTGTTATGGACGATACTGTTTCCGCTTCCGTTGCTCAGGCTTTGGACGAATTGA
TGTTGTGGGCTGAAGATTGTCCTGAGGTTAGACATTTGGTTCACGCTGACTTCGGTTCCAACAACGTTTT
GACTGACAACGGTAGAATCACTGCTGTTATCGACTGGTCCGAAGCTATGTTCGGTGACTCTCAATACGAG
GTTGCTAACATCTTCTTTTGGAGACCATGGTTGGCTTGTATGGAACAGCAGACTAGATACTTCGAGAGAA
GACACCCAGAATTGGCTGGTTCCCCAAGATTGAGAGCTTACATGTTGAGAATCGGTTTGGACCAGTTGTA
CCAGTCCTTGGTTGATGGTAACTTCGATGATGCTGCTTGGGCTCAAGGTAGATGTGACGCTATCGTTAGA
TCCGGTGCTGGTACTGTTGGTAGAACTCAGATTGCTAGAAGATCCGCTGCTGTTTGGACTGACGGTTGTG
TTGAAGTTTTGGCTGACTCCGGTAACAGAAGACCATCCACTAGACCAAGAGCTAAAGAGGTTGGTAGAGT
TTAAGTATTAAGAACGTTATTTATATTTCAAATTTTTCTTTTTTTTCTCTACAGACGCTGTACGCATGTA
ACATTATACTGAAAACCTTGCTTGAGAAGGTTTTGGGACGCTCGAAGATCCAGCTGCATTAATGAATCGG
CCAACGCGCGGGGAGAGGCGGTTTGCGTATTGGGCGCTCTTCCGCTTCCTCGGAATTCACTGGCCGTCGT
TTTACAACGTCGTGACTGGGAAAACCCTGGCGTTACCCAACTTAATCGCCTTGCAGCACATCCCCCTTTC
GCCAGCTGGCGTAATAGCGAAGAGGCCCGCACCGATCGCCCTTCCCAACAGTTGCGCAGCCTGAATGGCG
AATGGCGCCTGATGCGGTATTTTCTCCTTACGCATCTGTGCGGTATTTCACACCGCATATGGTGCACTCT
CAGTACAATCTGCTCTGATGCCGCATAGTTAAGCCAGCCCCGACACCCGCCAACACCCGCTGACGCGCCC
TGACGGGCTTGTCTGCTCCCGGCATCCGCTTACAGACAAGCTGTGACCGTCTCCGGGAGCTGCATGTGTC
AGAGGTTTTCACCGTCATCACCGAAACGCGCGA
Features (pLannotate 1.2.2; 22 found; start..end, strand, type, name):
     96..200     +  promoter       AmpR promoter: bla
    201..1061    +  CDS            AmpR: β-lactamase; bla; confers resistance to ampicillin, carbenicillin, and related antibiotics
   1232..1820    +  rep_origin     ori: high-copy-number ColE1/pMB1/pBR322/pUC origin of replication
   2003..2095    +  CDS            lacI (fragment): lac repressor; lacI; The lac repressor binds to the lac operator to inhibit transcription in E. coli. This inhibition can be relieved by adding lactose or isopropyl-β-D-thiogalactopyranoside (IPTG).
   2108..2129    +  protein_bind   CAP binding site: CAP binding activates transcription in the presence of cAMP. E. coli catabolite activator protein
   2144..2174    +  promoter       lac promoter: promoter for the E. coli lac operon
   2182..2198    +  protein_bind   lac operator: The lac repressor binds to the lac operator to inhibit transcription in E. coli. This inhibition can be relieved by adding lactose or isopropyl-β-D-thiogalactopyranoside (IPTG). lac repressor encoded by lacI
   2243..2311    +  CDS            DED81 (fragment): SYNC_SACPA - Protein inferred from homology: Swiss-Prot protein existence level 3. From Saccharomyces paradoxus (Yeast) (Saccharomyces douglasii).
   2503..3867    +  CDS            ARG4: ARLY_YEAST - Experimental evidence at protein level: Swiss-Prot protein existence level 1. From Saccharomyces cerevisiae (strain ATCC 204508 / S288c) (Baker's yeast).
   3877..3900    -  misc_feature   MCS (fragment): pUC18/19 multiple cloning site
   4117..4313    +  promoter       AOX1 promoter (fragment): Pichia pastoris AOX1; inducible promoter, regulated by methanol
   4320..5036    +  CDS            EGFP: EGFP is a basic (constitutively fluorescent) green fluorescent protein published in 1996, derived from Aequorea victoria. It is reported to be a rapidly-maturing weak dimer with moderate acid sensitivity.
   5045..5110    +  CDS            AOX1 (fragment): ALOX1_KOMPC - Experimental evidence at protein level: Swiss-Prot protein existence level 1. Major isoform of alcohol oxidase, which catalyzes the oxidation of methanol to formaldehyde and hydrogen peroxide, the first step in the methanol utilization pathway of methylotrophic yeasts. From Komagataella phaffii (strain ATCC 76273 / CBS 7435 / CECT 11047 / NRRL Y-11430 / Wegner 21-1) (Yeast) (Pichia pastoris).
   5114..5360    +  terminator     AOX1 terminator: Pichia pastoris AOX1; transcription terminator for AOX1
   5381..5406    -  misc_feature   MCS (fragment): pUC18/19 multiple cloning site
   5405..5743    +  promoter       TEF1 promoter (fragment): S. cerevisiae TEF1; promoter for EF-1α
   5757..6779    +  CDS            hph: KHYB_ECOLX - Experimental evidence at protein level: Swiss-Prot protein existence level 1. The aminoglycoside phosphotransferases achieve inactivation of their antibiotic substrates by phosphorylation. Only phosphorylates hygromycin and closely related compounds such as demethyl analogs and destomycin. From Escherichia coli.
   6794..6907    +  terminator     CYC1 terminator (fragment): S. cerevisiae CYC1; transcription terminator for CYC1
   6910..6967    -  CDS            lacI (fragment): lac repressor; lacI; The lac repressor binds to the lac operator to inhibit transcription in E. coli. This inhibition can be relieved by adding lactose or isopropyl-β-D-thiogalactopyranoside (IPTG).
   6985..7142    +  CDS            lacZα (fragment): LacZα fragment of β-galactosidase; lacZ fragment
   7148..7247    -  misc_feature   bom (fragment): basis of mobility region from pBR322
   7349..1       -  CDS            rop (fragment) (across the origin): Rop protein, which maintains plasmids at low copy number; rop
