[The description below was written by a language model from this plasmid's Addgene catalogue record and pLannotate feature annotations shown in this document.]
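Description:
pMT952 is a 7.4 kb yeast expression plasmid built on a pUC19 backbone, designed for EGFP expression that can be regulated by 2,4-diacetylphloroglucinol (DAPG). In E. coli it is maintained at high copy through the ColE1/pUC origin and selected with ampicillin via the bla gene. Remnants of the pUC lac region (CAP site, lac promoter and operator, lacZα and MCS fragments) are also detected. No yeast replication origin is annotated, which suggests the plasmid is meant for chromosomal integration rather than episomal maintenance, although the record does not state this.

The payload is an EGFP coding sequence driven by KpPhl6.0, a synthetic DAPG-regulatable promoter. The feature table identifies only a roughly 200 bp AOX1 promoter fragment immediately upstream of EGFP, so the synthetic promoter probably combines an AOX1-derived core with additional upstream regulatory sequence that the annotation tool did not recognise. Transcription ends at the AOX1 terminator. These Komagataella phaffii (Pichia pastoris) elements and the "Kp" prefix point to that yeast as the intended host. No DAPG-responsive regulator gene is annotated, so it would presumably have to come from the host strain or another construct.

Yeast selection relies on a hygromycin phosphotransferase (hph) cassette with a TEF1 promoter fragment and a CYC1 terminator fragment. The plasmid also carries a full-length Saccharomyces cerevisiae ARG4 (argininosuccinate lyase) gene, which could serve as an auxotrophic marker or an integration-targeting sequence, though its role is not recorded. The construct works as a fluorescent reporter for characterising the strength and inducibility of this promoter in synthetic biology work on inducible yeast promoters.
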