Addgene plasmid #228292: pMT952
Purpose: 2,4-Diacetylphloroglucinol (DAPG)-regulatable EGFP expression
Depositing lab: Jun Ishii. Depositing organization: Kobe University. Publication: Designing strong inducible synthetic promoters in yeasts. Tominaga M, Shima Y, Nozaki K, Ito Y, Someda M, Shoya Y, Hashii N, Obata C, Matsumoto-Kitano M, Suematsu K, Matsukawa T, Hosoya K, Hashiba N, Kondo A, Ishii J. Nat Commun. 2024 Dec 19;15(1):10653. doi: 10.1038/s41467-024-54865-z. PubMed 39702268.
Backbone
  Vector backbone: pUC19
  Vector type: Yeast Expression, Synthetic Biology
  Selectable markers: Hygromycin
Growth in bacteria
  Bacterial resistance: Ampicillin, 100 μg/mL
  Growth temperature: 37°C
  Growth strain: DH5alpha
  Copy number: High Copy
Gene/Insert
  Gene/Insert name: EGFP
  Species: Synthetic; Aequorea victoria
  Promoter: 2,4-Diacetylphloroglucinol-regulatable synthetic promoter (KpPhl6.0)
  Cloning method: Ligation Independent Cloning
Terms and licenses: Academic/Nonprofit Terms; Industry Terms: Not Available to Industry
How to cite: pMT952 was a gift from Jun Ishii (Addgene plasmid # 228292 ; http://n2t.net/addgene:228292 ; RRID:Addgene_228292)
